>Addgene plasmid #147464 | pCIneo-lambdaN-HA-HsSmg7-T103E-siRNAres_S | depositor full sequence | sequence record 289911 | Full Sequence
TCAATATTGGCCATTAGCCATATTATTCATTGGTTATATAGCATAAATCAATATTGGCTATTGGCCATTG
CATACGTTGTATCTATATCATAATATGTACATTTATATTGGCTCATGTCCAATATGACCGCCATGTTGGC
ATTGATTATTGACTAGTTATTAATAGTAATCAATTACGGGGTCATTAGTTCATAGCCCATATATGGAGTT
CCGCGTTACATAACTTACGGTAAATGGCCCGCCTGGCTGACCGCCCAACGACCCCCGCCCATTGACGTCA
ATAATGACGTATGTTCCCATAGTAACGCCAATAGGGACTTTCCATTGACGTCAATGGGTGGAGTATTTAC
GGTAAACTGCCCACTTGGCAGTACATCAAGTGTATCATATGCCAAGTCCGCCCCCTATTGACGTCAATGA
CGGTAAATGGCCCGCCTGGCATTATGCCCAGTACATGACCTTACGGGACTTTCCTACTTGGCAGTACATC
TACGTATTAGTCATCGCTATTACCATGGTGATGCGGTTTTGGCAGTACACCAATGGGCGTGGATAGCGGT
TTGACTCACGGGGATTTCCAAGTCTCCACCCCATTGACGTCAATGGGAGTTTGTTTTGGCACCAAAATCA
ACGGGACTTTCCAAAATGTCGTAACAACTGCGATCGCCCGCCCCGTTGACGCAAATGGGCGGTAGGCGTG
TACGGTGGGAGGTCTATATAAGCAGAGCTCGTTTAGTGAACCGTCAGATCACTAGAAGCTTTATTGCGGT
AGTTTATCACAGTTAAATTGCTAACGCAGTCAGTGCTTCTGACACAACAGTCTCGAACTTAAGCTGCAGT
GACTCTCTTAAGGTAGCCTTGCAGAAGTTGGTCGTGAGGCACTGGGCAGGTAAGTATCAAGGTTACAAGA
CAGGTTTAAGGAGACCAATAGAAACTGGGCTTGTCGAGACAGAGAAGACTCTTGCGTTTCTGATAGGCAC
CTATTGGTCTTACTGACATCCACTTTGCCTTTCTCTCCACAGGTGTCCACTCCCAGTTCAATTACAGCTC
TTAAGGCTAGAGTACTTAATACGACTCACTATAGGCTAGCAATTGCGGCCACCATGGACGCACAAACACG
ACGACGTGAGCGTCGCGCTGAGAAACAAGCTCAATGGAAAGCTGCAAACGGTGGATCTCCTCCACATATG
GCTTACCCATACGATGTTCCAGATTACGCTCCTCCACTCGAGATGAGCCTGCAGAGCGCGCAGTACCTCC
GGCAGGCAGAAGTCCTGAAGGCTGACATGACAGATTCTAAGCTGGGTCCAGCTGAAGTCTGGACATCCAG
GCAGGCTCTGCAGGACCTGTACCAGAAAATGCTAGTTACCGATTTGGAATACGCTTTAGACAAGAAAGTA
GAACAGGATCTCTGGAATCACGCCTTTAAGAATCAGATCACAACACTACAAGGCCAGGCAAAGAATCGAG
CAAATCCGAATCGGAGTGAAGTTCAGGCAAACCTTTCTCTGTTCCTAGAGGCAGCTAGTGGCTTCTATGA
ACAGTTATTACAAGAACTGTGTACAGTATTTAATGTAGATTTACCATGCCGTGTGAAGTCTTCCCAATTG
GGAATTATCAGCAATAAACAGACGCATACCAGCGCCATAGTGAAGCCACAGTCTAGCTCCTGTTCCTATA
TCTGCCAGCACTGCCTCGTCCACCTTGGAGACATTGCTCGATACAGAAACCAGACCAGCCAGGCAGAGTC
CTACTATAGGCATGCAGCTCAGCTTGTCCCCTCCAATGGTCAGCCTTATAATCAGTTGGCTATCTTAGCT
TCTTCCAAAGGAGACCATCTGACCACAATTTTCTACTACTGCAGAAGCATTGCTGTGAAGTTCCCTTTCC
CAGCTGCCTCCACTAATCTGCAAAAAGCACTTTCTAAAGCACTGGAAAGCCGAGATGAGGTGAAAACCAA
GTGGGGTGTTTCTGACTTCATCAAGGCCTTTATTAAATTCCACGGTCATGTGTACCTGAGTAAGAGCTTG
GAAAAGTTGAGCCCTCTTCGAGAGAAATTGGAAGAACAGTTTAAGAGGCTGCTATTCCAAAAAGCTTTCA
ACTCTCAGCAGTTAGTTCATGTCACTGTCATTAACCTGTTTCAACTTCATCACCTTCGTGACTTTAGCAA
TGAAACCGAGCAGCACACTTATAGCCAAGATGAGCAGCTATGTTGGACACAGTTGCTGGCCCTCTTTATG
TCTTTTCTTGGCATCCTGTGCAAGTGTCCTCTACAGAATGAGTCTCAGGAGGAGTCCTACAATGCCTATC
CTCTTCCAGCAGTCAAGGTCTCCATGGACTGGCTAAGACTCAGACCCAGGGTCTTTCAGGAGGCAGTGGT
GGATGAAAGACAGTACATTTGGCCCTGGTTGATTTCCCTTCTGAATAGTTTCCATCCCCATGAAGAGGAC
CTCTCAAGTATTAGTGCGACACCACTTCCAGAGGAGTTTGAATTACAAGGATTTTTGGCATTGAGACCTT
CTTTCAGGAACTTGGATTTTTCCAAAGGTCACCAGGGTATTACAGGGGACAAAGAAGGCCAGCAACGACG
AATACGACAGCAACGCTTGATCTCTATAGGCAAATGGATTGCTGATAATCAGCCAAGGCTGATTCAGTGT
GAAAATGAGGTAGGGAAATTGTTGTTTATCACAGAAATCCCAGAATTAATACTGGAAGACCCCAGTGAAG
CCAAAGAGAACCTCATTCTGCAGGAAACATCTGTGATAGAGTCGCTGGCTGCAGATGGGAGCCCAGGGCT
AAAATCAGTGCTATCTACAAGCCGAAATTTAAGCAACAACTGTGACACAGGAGAGAAGCCAGTGGTTACC
TTCAAAGAAAACATTAAGACACGAGAAGTGAACAGAGACCAAGGAAGAAGTTTTCCTCCCAAAGAGGTAA
AATCCCAGACAGAACTAAGAAAGACTCCAGTGTCTGAAGCCAGAAAAACACCTGTAACTCAAACCCCAAC
TCAAGCAAGTAACTCCCAGTTCATCCCCATTCATCACCCTGGAGCCTTCCCTCCTCTTCCCAGCAGGCCA
GGGTTTCCGCCCCCAACATATGTTATCCCCCCGCCTGTGGCATTTTCTATGGGCTCAGGTTACACCTTCC
CAGCTGGTGTTTCTGTCCCAGGAACCTTTCTTCGGCCTACAGCTCACTCTCCAGCAGGAAACCAGGTGCA
AGCTGGGAAACAGTCCCACATTCCTTACAGCCAGCAACGGCCCTCTGGACCAGGGCCAATGAACCAGGGA
CCTCAACAATCACAGCCACCTTCCCAGCAACCCCTTACATCTTTACCAGCTCAGCCTACTGCTCAAAGTA
CTAGTCAACTGCAGGTTCAAGCTCTAACTCAGCAACAACAATCCCCTACAAAAGCTGTGCCGGCTTTGGG
GAAAAGCCCGCCTCACCACTCTGGATTCCAGCAGTATCAACAGGCAGATGCCTCCAAACAGCTGTGGAAT
CCCCCTCAGGTTCAAGGCCCATTAGGGAAAATTATGCCTGTGAAACAGCCCTACTACCTTCAGACCCAAG
ACCCCATAAAACTGTTTGAGCCGTCATTGCAACCTCCTGTAATGCAGCAGCAGCCTCTAGAAAAAAAAAT
GAAGCCTTTTCCCATGGAGCCATATAACCATAATCCCTCAGAAGTCAAGGTCCCAGAATTCTACTGGGAT
TCTTCCTACAGCATGGCTGATAACAGATCTGTAATGGCACAGCAAGCAAACATAGACCGCAGGGGCAAAC
GGTCACCAGGAATCTTCCGTCCAGAGCAGGATCCTGTACCCAGAATGCCGTTTGAGAAATCCTTATTGGA
GAAGCCCTCAGAGCTCATGTCACATTCATCCTCTTTCCTGTCCCTCACCGGATTCTCTCTCAATCAGGAA
AGATACCCAAATAATAGTATGTTCAATGAGGTATATGGGAAAAACCTGACATCCAGCTCCAAAGCAGAAC
TCAGTCCCTCAATGGCCCCCCAGGAAACATCTCTGTATTCCCTTTTTGAAGGGACTCCGTGGTCTCCATC
ACTTCCTGCCAGTTCAGATCATTCAACACCAGCCAGCCAGTCTCCTCATTCCTCTAACCCAAGCAGCCTA
CCCAGCTCTCCTCCAACACACAACCATAATTCTGTTCCATTCTCCAATTTTGGACCCATTGGGACTCCAG
ATAACAGGGATAGAAGGACTGCAGATCGGTGGAAAACTGATAAGCCAGCCATGGGTGGGTTTGGCATTGA
TTATCTCTCAGCAACGTCATCCTCTGAGAGCAGTTGGCATCAGGCCAGCACTCCGAGTGGCACCTGGACA
GGCCATGGCCCTTCCATGGAGGATTCCTCTGCTGTCCTCATGGAAAGCCTAAAGTCTATCTGGTCCAGTT
CCATGATGCATCCTGGACCTTCTGCTCTGGAGCAGCTGTTAATGCAGCAGAAGCAGAAACAGCAACGGGG
ACAAGGCACCATGAACCCTCCACACTGAGCGGCCGCTTCCCTTTAGTGAGGGTTAATGCTTCGAGCAGAC
ATGATAAGATACATTGATGAGTTTGGACAAACCACAACTAGAATGCAGTGAAAAAAATGCTTTATTTGTG
AAATTTGTGATGCTATTGCTTTATTTGTAACCATTATAAGCTGCAATAAACAAGTTAACAACAACAATTG
CATTCATTTTATGTTTCAGGTTCAGGGGGAGATGTGGGAGGTTTTTTAAAGCAAGTAAAACCTCTACAAA
TGTGGTAAAATCCGATAAGGATCGATCCGGGCTGGCGTAATAGCGAAGAGGCCCGCACCGATCGCCCTTC
CCAACAGTTGCGCAGCCTGAATGGCGAATGG
[124 nt withheld, positions 4862-4985]
C
[91 nt withheld, positions 4987-5077]
A
[49 nt withheld, positions 5079-5127]
CCTTTGACGTTGGAGTCCACGTTCTTT
[37 nt withheld, positions 5155-5191]
ACCCTATCTCGGTCTATTCTTTTGATTTATAAGGGATTTTGCCGATTTCGGCCTATTGGTTAAAAAATGA
GCTGATTTAACAAAAATTTAACGCGAATTTTAACAAAATATTAACGCTTACAATTTCCTGATGCGGTATT
TTCTCCTTACGCATCTGTGCGGTATTTCACACCGCATACGCGGATCTGCGCAGCACCATGGCCTGAAATA
ACCTCTGAAAGAGGAACTTGGTTAGGTACCTTCTGAGGCGGAAAGAACCAGCTGTGGAATGTGTGTCAGT
TAGGGTGTGGAAAGTCCCCAGGCTCCCCAGCAGGCAGAAGTATGCAAAGCATGCATCTCAATTAGTCAGC
AACCAGGTGTGGAAAGTCCCCAGGCTCCCCAGCAGGCAGAAGTATGCAAAGCATGCATCTCAATTAGTCA
GCAACCATAGTCCCGCCCCTAACTCCGCCCATCCCGCCCCTAACTCCGCCCAGTTCCGCCCATTCTCCGC
CCCATGGCTGACTAATTTTTTTTATTTATGCAGAGGCCGAGGCCGCCTCGGCCTCTGAGCTATTCCAGAA
GTAGTGAGGAGGCTTTTTTGGAGGCCTAGGCTTTTGCAAAAAGCTTGATTCTTCTGACACAACAGTCTCG
AACTTAAGGCTAGAGCCACCATGATTGAACAAGATGGATTGCACGCAGGTTCTCCGGCCGCTTGGGTGGA
GAGGCTATTCGGCTATGACTGGGCACAACAGACAATCGGCTGCTCTGATGCCGCCGTGTTCCGGCTGTCA
GCGCAGGGGCGCCCGGTTCTTTTTGTCAAGACCGACCTGTCCGGTGCCCTGAATGAACTGCAGGACGAGG
CAGCGCGGCTATCGTGGCTGGCCACGACGGGCGTTCCTTGCGCAGCTGTGCTCGACGTTGTCACTGAAGC
GGGAAGGGACTGGCTGCTATTGGGCGAAGTGCCGGGGCAGGATCTCCTGTCATCTCACCTTGCTCCTGCC
GAGAAAGTATCCATCATGGCTGATGCAATGCGGCGGCTGCATACGCTTGATCCGGCTACCTGCCCATTCG
ACCACCAAGCGAAACATCGCATCGAGCGAGCACGTACTCGGATGGAAGCCGGTCTTGTCGATCAGGATGA
TCTGGACGAAGAGCATCAGGGGCTCGCGCCAGCCGAACTGTTCGCCAGGCTCAAGGCGCGCATGCCCGAC
GGCGAGGATCTCGTCGTGACCCATGGCGATGCCTGCTTGCCGAATATCATGGTGGAAAATGGCCGCTTTT
CTGGATTCATCGACTGTGGCCGGCTGGGTGTGGCGGACCGCTATCAGGACATAGCGTTGGCTACCCGTGA
TATTGCTGAAGAGCTTGGCGGCGAATGGGCTGACCGCTTCCTCGTGCTTTACGGTATCGCCGCTCCCGAT
TCGCAGCGCATCGCCTTCTATCGCCTTCTTGACGAGTTCTTCTGAGCGGGACTCTGGGGTTCGAAATGAC
CGACCAAGCGACGCCCAACCTGCCATCACGATGGCCGCAATAAAATATCTTTATTTTCATTACATCTGTG
TGTTGGTTTTTTGTGTGAATCGATAGCGATAAGGATCCGCGTATGGTGCACTCTCAGTACAATCTGCTCT
GATGCCGCATAGTTAAGCCAGCCCCGACACCCGCCAACACCCGCTGACGCGCCCTGACGGGCTTGTCTGC
TCCCGGCATCCGCTTACAGACAAGCTGTGACCGTCTCCGGGAGCTGCATGTGTCAGAGGTTTTCACCGTC
ATCACCGAAACGCGCGAGACGAAAGGGCCTCGTGATACGCCTATTTTTATAGGTTAATGTCATGATAATA
ATGGTTTCTTAGACGTCAGGTGGCACTTTTCGGGGAAATGTGCGCGGAACCCCTATTTGTTTATTTTTCT
AAATACATTCAAATATGTATCCGCTCATGAGACAATAACCCTGATAAATGCTTCAATAATATTGAAAAAG
GAAGAGTATGAGTATTCAACATTTCCGTGTCGCCCTTATTCCCTTTTTTGCGGCATTTTGCCTTCCTGTT
TTTGCTCACCCAGAAACGCTGGTGAAAGTAAAAGATGCTGAAGATCAGTTGGGTGCACGAGTGGGTTACA
TCGAACTGGATCTCAACAGCGGTAAGATCCTTGAGAGTTTTCGCCCCGAAGAACGTTTTCCAATGATGAG
CACTTTTAAAGTTCTGCTATGTGGCGCGGTATTATCCCGTATTGACGCCGGGCAAGAGCAACTCGGTCGC
CGCATACACTATTCTCAGAATGACTTGGTTGAGTACTCACCAGTCACAGAAAAGCATCTTACGGATGGCA
TGACAGTAAGAGAATTATGCAGTGCTGCCATAACCATGAGTGATAACACTGCGGCCAACTTACTTCTGAC
AACGATCGGAGGACCGAAGGAGCTAACCGCTTTTTTGCACAACATGGGGGATCATGTAACTCGCCTTGAT
CGTTGGGAACCGGAGCTGAATGAAGCCATACCAAACGACGAGCGTGACACCACGATGCCTGTAGCAATGG
CAACAACGTTGCGCAAACTATTAACTGGCGAACTACTTACTCTAGCTTCCCGGCAACAATTAATAGACTG
GATGGAGGCGGATAAAGTTGCAGGACCACTTCTGCGCTCGGCCCTTCCGGCTGGCTGGTTTATTGCTGAT
AAATCTGGAGCCGGTGAGCGTGGGTCTCGCGGTATCATTGCAGCACTGGGGCCAGATGGTAAGCCCTCCC
GTATCGTAGTTATCTACACGACGGGGAGTCAGGCAACTATGGATGAACGAAATAGACAGATCGCTGAGAT
AGGTGCCTCACTGATTAAGCATTGGTAACTGTCAGACCAAGTTTACTCATATATACTTTAGATTGATTTA
AAACTTCATTTTTAATTTAAAAGGATCTAGGTGAAGATCCTTTTTGATAATCTCATGACCAAAATCCCTT
AACGTGAGTTTTCGTTCCACTGAGCGTCAGACCCCGTAGAAAAGATCAAAGGATCTTCTTGAGATCCTTT
TTTTCTGCGCGTAATCTGCTGCTTGCAAACAAAAAAACCACCGCTACCAGCGGTGGTTTGTTTGCCGGAT
CAAGAGCTACCAACTCTTTTTCCGAAGGTAACTGGCTTCAGCAGAGCGCAGATACCAAATACTGTTCTTC
TAGTGTAGCCGTAGTTAGGCCACCACTTCAAGAACTCTGTAGCACCGCCTACATACCTCGCTCTGCTAAT
CCTGTTACCAGTGGCTGCTGCCAGTGGCGATAAGTCGTGTCTTACCGGGTTGGACTCAAGACGATAGTTA
CCGGATAAGGCGCAGCGGTCGGGCTGAACGGGGGGTTCGTGCACACAGCCCAGCTTGGAGCGAACGACCT
ACACCGAACTGAGATACCTACAGCGTGAGCTATGAGAAAGCGCCACGCTTCCCGAAGGGAGAAAGGCGGA
CAGGTATCCGGTAAGCGGCAGGGTCGGAACAGGAGAGCGCACGAGGGAGCTTCCAGGGGGAAACGCCTGG
TATCTTTATAGTCCTGTCGGGTTTCGCCACCTCTGACTTGAGCGTCGATTTTTGTGATGCTCGTCAGGGG
GGCGGAGCCTATGGAAAAACGCCAGCAACGCGGCCTTTTTACGGTTCCTGGCCTTTTGCTGGCCTTTTGC
TCACATGGCTCGACAGATCT
Features (pLannotate 1.2.2; 21 found; start..end, strand, type, name):
    140..517     +  enhancer       CMV enhancer: human cytomegalovirus immediate early enhancer
    518..729     +  promoter       CMV promoter: human cytomegalovirus (CMV) immediate early promoter
    890..1022    +  intron         chimeric intron: chimera between introns from human β-globin and immunoglobulin heavy chain genes
   1067..1085    +  promoter       T7 promoter: promoter for bacteriophage T7 RNA polymerase
   1104..1169    +  CDS            N (fragment): REGN_LAMBD - Experimental evidence at protein level: Swiss-Prot protein existence level 1. Plays a role as a transcriptional antitermination factor that allows the virus to initiate its lytic phase. Activates expression of the delayed viral early genes by modifying host RNA polymerase (RNAP) into a form that is resistant to termination signals. This antitermination function requires the host NusA protein which serves to stabilize the interaction between antitermination protein N and host RNA polymerase. From Escherichia phage lambda (Bacteriophage lambda).
   1194..1220    +  CDS            3xHA (fragment): three tandem HA epitope tags
   1233..4505    +  CDS            SMG7: SMG7_HUMAN - Also known as C1orf16, EST1C, KIAA0250. Experimental evidence at protein level: Swiss-Prot protein existence level 1. Plays a role in nonsense-mediated mRNA decay. Recruits UPF1 to cytoplasmic mRNA decay bodies. Together with SMG5 is thought to provide a link to the mRNA degradation machinery involving exonucleolytic pathways, and to serve as an adapter for UPF1 to protein phosphatase 2A (PP2A), thereby triggering UPF1 dephosphorylation. From Homo sapiens (Human).
   4520..4537    -  promoter       T3 promoter (fragment): promoter for bacteriophage T3 RNA polymerase
   4555..4676    -  polyA_signal   SV40 poly(A) signal: SV40 polyadenylation signal
   4699..4767    -  CDS            large T antigen (fragment): large T antigen from SV40 (simian virus 40)
   4791..4858    +  CDS            lacZα (fragment): LacZα fragment of β-galactosidase; lacZ fragment
   4862..5290    +  rep_origin     f1 ori (sequence partly withheld): f1 bacteriophage origin of replication; arrow indicates direction of (+) strand synthesis
   5318..5369    -  misc_feature   bom (fragment): basis of mobility region from pBR322
   5434..5791    +  promoter       SV40 promoter: SV40 enhancer and early promoter
   5842..6633    +  CDS            neo: KKA2_KLEPN - Also known as kan, nptII. Experimental evidence at protein level: Swiss-Prot protein existence level 1. Resistance to kanamycin, neomycin, paromomycin, ribostamycin, butirosin and gentamicin B. From Klebsiella pneumoniae.
   6700..6748    +  polyA_signal   poly(A) signal: synthetic polyadenylation signal
   6768..6822    -  misc_feature   bom (fragment): basis of mobility region from pBR322
   6924..6959    -  CDS            rop (fragment): Rop protein, which maintains plasmids at low copy number; rop
   7054..7158    +  promoter       AmpR promoter: bla
   7159..8019    +  CDS            AmpR: β-lactamase; bla; confers resistance to ampicillin, carbenicillin, and related antibiotics
   8190..8778    +  rep_origin     ori: high-copy-number ColE1/pMB1/pBR322/pUC origin of replication
