[The description below was written by a language model from this plasmid's Addgene catalogue record and pLannotate feature annotations shown in this document.]
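Description:
pCIneo-lambdaN-HA-HsSmg7-T103E-siRNAres_S is an 8,851 nt mammalian expression plasmid built on the pCI-neo backbone. It is propagated in E. coli as a high-copy plasmid through a ColE1/pUC-type origin with ampicillin selection (β-lactamase under its own promoter). It also carries an f1 origin, which allows single-stranded DNA production. For selection in mammalian cells, an SV40 enhancer/early promoter drives the neomycin phosphotransferase gene, followed by a synthetic polyadenylation signal, so stable transfectants can be selected with G418.

The expression cassette uses the human CMV immediate-early enhancer and promoter, followed by the chimeric β-globin/immunoglobulin intron that improves transcript processing, and ends in the SV40 poly(A) signal. T7 and T3 promoters flank the insert. The open reading frame encodes a short fragment of the bacteriophage lambda N protein, then an HA epitope (annotated as a partial match to a 3xHA element, about one repeat in length), fused to the N-terminus of human SMG7, a nonsense-mediated mRNA decay (NMD) factor that acts together with SMG5. The lambda N peptide is commonly used to tether a fusion protein to reporter mRNAs carrying BoxB hairpins, while the HA tag permits detection or immunoprecipitation.

The SMG7 insert carries the T103E substitution and, according to its name, changes that make it resistant to siRNA/shRNA knockdown, which would allow complementation of cells depleted of endogenous SMG7. The record does not specify these resistance changes. Relative to the isoform 2 reference, the depositor also notes three silent changes (G216A, T1185C, A1521G) and two amino acid differences (Q651R, V854I). The associated study concerns the 14-3-3-like domains of the SMG5–SMG7 heterodimer in NMD. The depositor sequence may be theoretical or based on Sanger sequencing.
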