Addgene plasmid #147464: pCIneo-lambdaN-HA-HsSmg7-T103E-siRNAres_S
Purpose: Mammalian Expression of HsSmg7-T103E-siRNAres-shRNAres
Depositing lab: Elisa Izaurralde. Depositing organization: Max Planck Institute for Developmental Biology. Publication: An unusual arrangement of two 14-3-3-like domains in the SMG5-SMG7 heterodimer is required for efficient nonsense-mediated mRNA decay. Jonas S, Weichenrieder O, Izaurralde E. Genes Dev. 2013 Jan 15;27(2):211-25. doi: 10.1101/gad.206672.112. PubMed 23348841.
Backbone
  Vector backbone: pCI-neo
  Vector type: Mammalian Expression
Growth in bacteria
  Bacterial resistance: Ampicillin, 100 μg/mL
  Growth temperature: 37°C
  Growth strain: DH5alpha
  Copy number: High Copy
Gene/Insert
  Gene/Insert name: HsSmg7-T103E-siRNAres-shRNAres
  Species: H. sapiens (human)
  Mutation: three silent mutation G216A, T1185C and A1521G and two non silent mutations Q651R, V854I compared to the sequence given by NCBI: NM_201568.1 isoform2
  Entrez Gene: SMG7 (a.k.a. C1orf16, EST1C, SGA56M)
  Cloning method: Unknown
Terms and licenses: Academic/Nonprofit Terms; Industry Terms: Not Available to Industry
Depositor comments: Plasmids from this collection were made available to the research community and donated after the lab closed. Please note that the sequence provided by the depositing laboratory may be theoretical/predicted or based on Sanger sequencing results. There may be discrepancies between sequencing results obtained by Addgene and the depositor sequence. If an Addgene verified sequence is not available, please contact before placing your order to request that our lab fully sequence the plasmid.
How to cite: pCIneo-lambdaN-HA-HsSmg7-T103E-siRNAres_S was a gift from Elisa Izaurralde (Addgene plasmid # 147464 ; http://n2t.net/addgene:147464 ; RRID:Addgene_147464)
